Addgene plasmid #55211: pET His6 High pI protein 68 TEV LIC cloning vector (2-HpI-68)
Purpose: (Empty Backbone)
Depositing lab: Scott Gradia. Depositing organization: University of California, Berkeley.
Backbone
  Vector backbone: pET
  Vector type: Bacterial Expression
  Promoter: T7
  Tag / fusion protein: 6xHis (N terminal on backbone); High pI protein 68 (N terminal on backbone); TEV cleavage site
Growth in bacteria
  Bacterial resistance: Ampicillin, 100 μg/mL
  Growth temperature: 37°C
  Growth strain: XL1 Blue
  Copy number: Low Copy
Gene/Insert
  Cloning method: Ligation Independent Cloning
  Sequencing primers: 5′ T7 Forward; 3′ T7 reverse
Terms and licenses: Academic/Nonprofit Terms; Industry Terms: Not Available to Industry
Depositor comments: This plasmid is an empty vector. Your gene can be inserted with a LIC cloning protocol. All 2-series vectors work as single-expression vectors, as well as transfer vectors for our polycistronic system. The LIC cloning site is flanked by 5 pairs of restriction sites, so that your gene can easily be subcloned into our polycistronic destination vectors (2D, 2E, or 2Z). 2-HpI-68 has a TEV-cleavable N-terminal His6-High pI protein fusion tag. The high pI can improve solubility of your target protein.To clone into this vector, add LIC v1 tags to the 5' end of your PCR primers. Forward - 5'-TACTTCCAATCCAATGCA-3' Reverse - 5'-TTATCCACTTCCAATGTTATTA-3' Linearize the plasmid with SspI and gel purify. When digesting the DNA with T4 polymerase, use dCTP for insert and dGTP for vector.
How to cite: pET His6 High pI protein 68 TEV LIC cloning vector (2-HpI-68) was a gift from Scott Gradia (Addgene plasmid # 55211 ; http://n2t.net/addgene:55211 ; RRID:Addgene_55211)
