[The description below was written by a language model from this plasmid's Addgene catalogue record and pLannotate feature annotations shown in this document.]
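Description:
pET His6 High pI protein 68 TEV LIC cloning vector (2-HpI-68) is an empty pET-family bacterial expression backbone of about 5.1 kb, designed to accept a gene of interest by ligation-independent cloning. It replicates in E. coli from a ColE1/pMB1-type origin accompanied by the pBR322 bom region and the rop gene, which holds the plasmid at the low copy number listed in the record. Selection is by ampicillin through the bla β-lactamase gene and its own promoter. The annotated tetracycline-resistance pieces and tet promoter are interrupted remnants of the pBR322 ancestry that flank the expression cassette and are not a functional marker.

The expression cassette runs from a T7 promoter and a phage T7 gene 10 ribosome binding site to a T7 terminator, so expression depends on a host that supplies T7 RNA polymerase. The open reading frame begins with a 6xHis affinity tag, followed by the "High pI protein 68" fusion partner and then a TEV protease site located just upstream of the LIC site. The automated annotation matches the fusion partner to a fragment of E. coli translation initiation factor IF-3 (infC). A target gene cloned here is therefore produced with an N-terminal His6–high-pI tag that can be used for purification and later removed with TEV protease. According to the depositor, the high pI partner can improve the solubility of the target protein. The short SET1 hit near the terminator is probably incidental T7 gene 10-derived sequence.

The LIC site is flanked by five pairs of restriction sites. This lets the vector serve either for single-gene expression or as a transfer vector for moving inserts into the depositor's polycistronic destination vectors for co-expression.
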