Features (pLannotate 1.2.2; 16 found; start..end, strand, type, name):
    104..208     +  promoter       AmpR promoter: bla
    209..1069    +  CDS            AmpR: β-lactamase; bla; confers resistance to ampicillin, carbenicillin, and related antibiotics
   1240..1828    +  rep_origin     ori: high-copy-number ColE1/pMB1/pBR322/pUC origin of replication
   2014..2156    -  misc_feature   bom: basis of mobility region from pBR322
   2258..2449    -  CDS            rop: Rop protein, which maintains plasmids at low copy number; rop
   2466..2846    +  CDS            YPB1_ECOLX: Protein predicted: Swiss-Prot protein existence level 4. From Escherichia coli.
   3088..3988    -  CDS            TcR (fragment): tetracycline efflux protein; tet; confers resistance to tetracycline
   4010..4028    +  promoter       T7 promoter: promoter for bacteriophage T7 RNA polymerase
   4117..4139    +  RBS            RBS: efficient ribosome binding site from bacteriophage T7 gene 10 (Olins and Rangwala, 1989)
   4159..4176    +  CDS            6xHis: 6xHis affinity tag
   4204..4482    +  CDS            infC (fragment): IF3_ECOLI - Also known as fit, srjA. Experimental evidence at protein level: Swiss-Prot protein existence level 1. One of the essential components for the initiation of protein synthesis.IF-3 binds to the 30S ribosomal subunit and shifts the equilibrum between 70S ribosomes and their 50S and 30S subunits in favor of the free subunits, thus enhancing the availability of 30S subunits on which protein synthesis initiation begins. From Escherichia coli (strain K12).
   4492..4508    +  CDS            TEV site (fragment): tobacco etch virus (TEV) protease recognition and cleavage site
   4594..4643    +  CDS            SET1 (fragment): solubility-enhancement tag derived from T7 phage gene 10B
   4651..4698    +  terminator     T7 terminator: transcription terminator for bacteriophage T7 RNA polymerase
   4724..5016    -  CDS            TcR (fragment): tetracycline efflux protein; tet; confers resistance to tetracycline
   5064..5092    -  promoter       tet promoter: E. coli promoter for tetracycline efflux protein gene
>Addgene plasmid #55211 | pET His6 High pI protein 68 TEV LIC cloning vector (2-HpI-68) | depositor full sequence | sequence record 85596 | Full Sequence
TTCTTGAAGACGAAAGGGCCTCGTGATACGCCTATTTTTATAGGTTAATGTCATGATAATAATGGTTTCT
TAGACGTCAGGTGGCACTTTTCGGGGAAATGTGCGCGGAACCCCTATTTGTTTATTTTTCTAAATACATT
CAAATATGTATCCGCTCATGAGACAATAACCCTGATAAATGCTTCAATAACATTGAAAAAGGAAGAGTAT
GAGTATTCAACATTTCCGTGTCGCCCTTATTCCCTTTTTTGCGGCATTTTGCCTTCCTGTTTTTGCTCAC
CCAGAAACGCTGGTGAAAGTAAAAGATGCTGAAGATCAGTTGGGTGCACGAGTGGGTTACATCGAACTGG
ATCTCAACAGCGGTAAGATCCTTGAGAGTTTTCGCCCCGAAGAACGTTTTCCAATGATGAGCACTTTTAA
AGTTCTGCTATGTGGCGCGGTATTATCCCGTGTTGACGCCGGGCAAGAGCAACTCGGTCGCCGCATACAC
TATTCTCAGAATGACTTGGTTGAGTACTCACCAGTCACAGAAAAGCATCTTACGGATGGCATGACAGTAA
GAGAATTATGCAGTGCTGCCATAACCATGAGTGATAACACTGCGGCCAACTTACTTCTGACAACGATCGG
AGGACCGAAGGAGCTAACCGCTTTTTTGCACAACATGGGGGATCATGTAACTCGCCTTGATCGTTGGGAA
CCGGAGCTGAATGAAGCCATACCAAACGACGAGCGTGACACCACGATGCCTGCAGCAATGGCAACAACGT
TGCGCAAACTATTAACTGGCGAACTACTTACTCTAGCTTCCCGGCAACAATTAATAGACTGGATGGAGGC
GGATAAAGTTGCAGGACCACTTCTGCGCTCGGCCCTTCCGGCTGGCTGGTTTATTGCTGATAAATCTGGA
GCCGGTGAGCGTGGGTCTCGCGGTATCATTGCAGCACTGGGGCCAGATGGTAAGCCCTCCCGTATCGTAG
TTATCTACACGACGGGGAGTCAGGCAACTATGGATGAACGAAATAGACAGATCGCTGAGATAGGTGCCTC
ACTGATTAAGCATTGGTAACTGTCAGACCAAGTTTACTCATATATACTTTAGATTGATTTAAAACTTCAT
TTTTAATTTAAAAGGATCTAGGTGAAGATCCTTTTTGATAATCTCATGACCAAAATCCCTTAACGTGAGT
TTTCGTTCCACTGAGCGTCAGACCCCGTAGAAAAGATCAAAGGATCTTCTTGAGATCCTTTTTTTCTGCG
CGTAATCTGCTGCTTGCAAACAAAAAAACCACCGCTACCAGCGGTGGTTTGTTTGCCGGATCAAGAGCTA
CCAACTCTTTTTCCGAAGGTAACTGGCTTCAGCAGAGCGCAGATACCAAATACTGTCCTTCTAGTGTAGC
CGTAGTTAGGCCACCACTTCAAGAACTCTGTAGCACCGCCTACATACCTCGCTCTGCTAATCCTGTTACC
AGTGGCTGCTGCCAGTGGCGATAAGTCGTGTCTTACCGGGTTGGACTCAAGACGATAGTTACCGGATAAG
GCGCAGCGGTCGGGCTGAACGGGGGGTTCGTGCACACAGCCCAGCTTGGAGCGAACGACCTACACCGAAC
TGAGATACCTACAGCGTGAGCTATGAGAAAGCGCCACGCTTCCCGAAGGGAGAAAGGCGGACAGGTATCC
GGTAAGCGGCAGGGTCGGAACAGGAGAGCGCACGAGGGAGCTTCCAGGGGGAAACGCCTGGTATCTTTAT
AGTCCTGTCGGGTTTCGCCACCTCTGACTTGAGCGTCGATTTTTGTGATGCTCGTCAGGGGGGCGGAGCC
TATGGAAAAACGCCAGCAACGCGGCCTTTTTACGGTTCCTGGCCTTTTGCTGGCCTTTTGCTCACATGTT
CTTTCCTGCGTTATCCCCTGATTCTGTGGATAACCGTATTACCGCCTTTGAGTGAGCTGATACCGCTCGC
CGCAGCCGAACGACCGAGCGCAGCGAGTCAGTGAGCGAGGAAGCGGAAGAGCGCCTGATGCGGTATTTTC
TCCTTACGCATCTGTGCGGTATTTCACACCGCATATATGGTGCACTCTCAGTACAATCTGCTCTGATGCC
GCATAGTTAAGCCAGTATACACTCCGCTATCGCTACGTGACTGGGTCATGGCTGCGCCCCGACACCCGCC
AACACCCGCTGACGCGCCCTGACGGGCTTGTCTGCTCCCGGCATCCGCTTACAGACAAGCTGTGACCGTC
TCCGGGAGCTGCATGTGTCAGAGGTTTTCACCGTCATCACCGAAACGCGCGAGGCAGCTGCGGTAAAGCT
CATCAGCGTGGTCGTGAAGCGATTCACAGATGTCTGCCTGTTCATCCGCGTCCAGCTCGTTGAGTTTCTC
CAGAAGCGTTAATGTCTGGCTTCTGATAAAGCGGGCCATGTTAAGGGCGGTTTTTTCCTGTTTGGTCACT
GATGCCTCCGTGTAAGGGGGATTTCTGTTCATGGGGGTAATGATACCGATGAAACGAGAGAGGATGCTCA
CGATACGGGTTACTGATGATGAACATGCCCGGTTACTGGAACGTTGTGAGGGTAAACAACTGGCGGTATG
GATGCGGCGGGACCAGAGAAAAATCACTCAGGGTCAATGCCAGCGCTTCGTTAATACAGATGTAGGTGTT
CCACAGGGTAGCCAGCAGCATCCTGCGATGCAGATCCGGAACATAATGGTGCAGGGCGCTGACTTCCGCG
TTTCCAGACTTTACGAAACACGGAAACCGAAGACCATTCATGTTGTTGCTCAGGTCGCAGACGTTTTGCA
GCAGCAGTCGCTTCACGTTCGCTCGCGTATCGGTGATTCATTCTGCTAACCAGTAAGGCAACCCCGCCAG
CCTAGCCGGGTCCTCAACGACAGGAGCACGATCATGCGCACCCGTGGCCAGGACCCAACGCTGCCCGAGA
TGCGCCGCGTGCGGCTGCTGGAGATGGCGGACGCGATGGATATGTTCTGCCAAGGGTTGGTTTGCGCATT
CACAGTTCTCCGCAAGAATTGATTGGCTCCAATTCTTGGAGTGGTGAATCCGTTAGCGAGGTGCCGCCGG
CTTCCATTCAGGTCGAGGTGGCCCGGCTCCATGCACCGCGACGCAACGCGGGGAGGCAGACAAGGTATAG
GGCGGCGCCTACAATCCATGCCAACCCGTTCCATGTGCTCGCCGAGGCGGCATAAATCGCCGTGACGATC
AGCGGTCCAGTGATCGAAGTTAGGCTGGTAAGAGCCGCGAGCGATCCTTGAAGCTGTCCCTGATGGTCGT
CATCTACCTGCCTGGACAGCATGGCCTGCAACGCGGGCATCCCGATGCCGCCGGAAGCGAGAAGAATCAT
AATGGGGAAGGCCATCCAGCCTCGCGTCGCGAACGCCAGCAAGACGTAGCCCAGCGCGTCGGCCGCCATG
CCGGCGATAATGGCCTGCTTCTCGCCGAAACGTTTGGTGGCGGGACCAGTGACGAAGGCTTGAGCGAGGG
CGTGCAAGATTCCGAATACCGCAAGCGACAGGCCGATCATCGTCGCGCTCCAGCGAAAGCGGTCCTCGCC
GAAAATGACCCAGAGCGCTGCCGGCACCTGTCCTACGAGTTGCATGATAAAGAAGACAGTCATAAGTGCG
GCGACGATAGTCATGCCCCGCGCCCACCGGAAGGAGCTGACTGGGTTGAAGGCTCTCAAGGGCATCGGTC
GACGCTCTCCCTTATGCGACTCCTGCATTAGGAAGCAGCCCAGTAGTAGGTTGAGGCCGTTGAGCACCGC
CGCCGCAAGGAATGGTGCATGCAAGGAGATGGCGCCCAACAGTCCCCCGGCCACGGGGCCTGCCACCATA
CCCACGCCGAAACAAGCGCTCATGAGCCCGAAGTGGCGAGCCCGATCTTCCCCATCGGTGATGTCGGCGA
TATAGGCGCCAGCAACCGCACCTGTGGCGCCGGTGATGCCGGCCACGATGCGTCCGGCGTAGAGGATCGA
GATCTCGATCCCGCGAAATTAATACGACTCACTATAGGGAGACCACAACGGTTTCCCTCTAGTGCCGGCT
CCGGAGAGCTCTTTAATTAAGCGGCCGCCCTGCAGGACTCGAGTTCTAGAAATAATTTTGTTTAACTTTA
AGAAGGAGATATACATATGAAATCTTCTCACCATCACCATCACCATGGTTCTTCTATGGAACAGAAGAAA
AAGCAAAAAGTTATCCAGGTTAAGGAAATTAAATTCCGTCCTGGTACAGATGAAGGCGACTATCAGGTAA
AACTCCGCAGCCTGATTCGCTTTCTCGAAGAGGGTGATAAAGCCAAAATCACGCTGCGTTTCCGCGGTCG
TGAGATGGCGCACCAGCAAATCGGTATGGAAGTGCTTAATCGCGTGAAAGACGATTTGCAAGAACTGGCA
GTGGTCGAATCCTTCCCAACGAAGATCGAAGGCCGCCAGATGATCATGGTGCTCGCTCCTAAGAAGAAAC
AGGGGATCGAGGAAAACCTGTACTTCCAATCCAATATTGGAAGTGGATAACGGATCCGCGATCGCGGCGC
GCCACCTGGTGGCCGGCCGGTACCACGCGTGCGCGCTGATCCGGCTGCTAACAAAGCCCGAAAGGAAGCT
GAGTTGGCTGCTGCCACCGCTGAGCAATAACTAGCATAACCCCTTGGGGCCTCTAAACGGGTCTTGAGGG
GTTTTTTGCTGAAAGGAGGAACTATATCCGGATATCCACAGGACGGGTGTGGTCGCCATGATCGCGTAGT
CGATAGTGGCTCCAAGTAGCGAAGCGAGCAGGACTGGGCGGCGGCCAAAGCGGTCGGACAGTGCTCCGAG
AACGGGTGCGCATAGAAATTGCATCAACGCATATAGCGCTAGCAGCACGCCATAGTGACTGGCGATGCTG
TCGGAATGGACGATATCCCGCAAGAGGCCCGGCAGTACCGGCATAACCAAGCCTATGCCTACAGCATCCA
GGGTGACGGTGCCGAGGATGACGATGAGCGCATTGTTAGATTTCATACACGGTGCCTGACTGCGTTAGCA
ATTTAACTGTGATAAACTACCGCATTAAAGCTTATCGATGATAAGCTGTCAAACATGAGAA
