>Addgene plasmid #55211 | pET His6 High pI protein 68 TEV LIC cloning vector (2-HpI-68) | addgene partial sequence | sequence record 89999 | Amp-R 5'-ATAATACCGCGCCACATAGC-3'
GCTCATCATTGGAAAACGTTCTTCGGGGCGAAAACTCTCAAGGATCTTACCGCTGTTGAGATCCAGTTCG
ATGTAACCCACTCGTGCACCCAACTGATCTTCAGCATCTTTTACTTTCACCAGCGTTTCTGGGTGAGCAA
AAACAGGAAGGCAAAATGCCGCAAAAAAGGGAATAAGGGCGACACGGAAATGTTGAATACTCATACTCTT
CCTTTTTCAATGTTATTGAAGCATTTATCAGGGTTATTGTCTCATGAGCGGATACATATTTGAATGTATT
TAGAAAAATAAACAAATAGGGGTTCCGCGCACATTTCCCCGAAAAGTGCCACCTGACGTCTAAGAAACCA
TTATTATCATGACATTAACCTATAAAAATAGGCGTATCACGAGGCCCTTTCGTCTTCAAGAATTCTCATG
TTTGACAGCTTATCATCGATAAGCTTTAATGCGGTAGTTTATCACAGTTAAATTGCTAACGCAGTCAGGC
ACCGTGTATGAAATCTAACAATGCGCTCATCGTCATCCTCGGCACCGTCACCCTGGATGCTGTAGGCATA
GGCTTGGTTATGCCGGTACTGCCGGGCCTCTTGCGGGATATCGTCCATTCCGACAGCATCGCCAGTCACT
ATGGCGTGCTGCTAGCGCTATATGCGTTGATGCAATTTCTATGCGCACCCGTTCTCGGAGCACTGTCCGA
CCGCTTTGGCCGCCGCCCAGTCCTGCTCGCTTCGCTACTTGGAGCCACTATCGACTACGCGATCATGGCG
ACCACACCCGTCCTGTGGATATCCGGATATAGTTCCTCCTTTCAGCAAAAAACCCCTCAAGACCCGTTTA
GAGGCCCCAAGGGGTTATGCTAGTTATTGCTCAGCGGTGGCAGCAGCCAACTCAGCTTCCTTTCGGGCTT
TGTTAGCAGCCGGATCAGCGCGCACGCGTGGTACCGGCCGGCCACCAGGTGGCGCGCCGCGATCGCGGAT
CCGTTATCCACTTCCAATATTGGATTGGAAGTACAGGTTTTCCTCGATCCCCTGTTTCTTCTTAGGAGCG
AGCACCATGATCATCTGGCGGCCTTCGATCTTCGTTGGGAAGGATTCGACCACTGCCAGT
