>Addgene plasmid #55211 | pET His6 High pI protein 68 TEV LIC cloning vector (2-HpI-68) | addgene partial sequence | sequence record 90000 | Tet-internal-R 5'-aaggagctgactgggttgaag-3'
GGTCGACGCTCTCCCTTATGCGACTCCTGCATTAGGAAGCAGCCCAGTAGTAGGTTGAGGCCGTTGAGCA
CCGCCGCCGCAAGGAATGGTGCATGCAAGGAGATGGCGCCCAACAGTCCCCCGGCCACGGGGCCTGCCAC
CATACCCACGCCGAAACAAGCGCTCATGAGCCCGAAGTGGCGAGCCCGATCTTCCCCATCGGTGATGTCG
GCGATATAGGCGCCAGCAACCGCACCTGTGGCGCCGGTGATGCCGGCCACGATGCGTCCGGCGTAGAGGA
TCGAGATCTCGATCCCGCGAAATTAATACGACTCACTATAGGGAGACCACAACGGTTTCCCTCTAGTGCC
GGCTCCGGAGAGCTCTTTAATTAAGCGGCCGCCCTGCAGGACTCGAGTTCTAGAAATAATTTTGTTTAAC
TTTAAGAAGGAGATATACATATGAAATCTTCTCACCATCACCATCACCATGGTTCTTCTATGGAACAGAA
GAAAAAGCAAAAAGTTATCCAGGTTAAGGAAATTAAATTCCGTCCTGGTACAGATGAAGGCGACTATCAG
GTAAAACTCCGCAGCCTGATTCGCTTTCTCGAAGAGGGTGATAAAGCCAAAATCACGCTGCGTTTCCGCG
GTCGTGAGATGGCGCACCAGCAAATCGGTATGGAAGTGCTTAATCGCGTGAAAGACGATTTGCAAGAACT
GGCAGTGGTCGAATCCTTCCCAACGAAGATCGAAGGCCGCCAGATGATCATGGTGCTCGCTCCTAAGAAG
AAACAGGGGATCGAGGAAAACCTGTACTTCCAATCCAATATTGGAAGTGGATAACGGATCCGCGATCGCG
GCGCGCCACCTGGTGGCCGGCCGGTACCACGCGTGCGCGCTGATCCGGCTGCTAACAAAGCCCGAAAGGA
AGCTGAGTTGGCTGCTGCCACCGCTGAGCAATAACTAGCATAACCCCTTGGGGCCTCTAAACGGGTCTTG
AGGGGTTTTTTGCTGAAAGGAGGAACTATATCCGGATATCC
